>Addgene plasmid #29682 | pCS2 CA-LRP6-GFP | addgene partial sequence | sequence record 35391 | 29682 with EGFP-N
GCCCTTGCTCCAGGCCTGGAGGAGTCTGTACAGGGAGAGGGTGGCGGTGGGTAGAGGTGATGAGAATAGC
TCCTCTCTGTGTATGGAGAAGGTGGGCAGCTTTCATAGTTCTCCTCTGCTGACAAGTATTGGCTTCGGGG
TGTGGGAGGTGGGGGCACAGGTTCTGAATCATAGTTCAAGTCACTGGTATAGCCCTTGGCTGTTGCCACT
GAGGTCATTCTCCGACTAGGAGCATAGTCACTGTCACAAACATCTGTGCTGCAGGGTGTGGTGGGGGGTG
CAAAGTGCCGGTAGCTATATGGCCTGTAGCTGTATGACCTATGAGTGGAAGGACTGTTTGAAGAATATCC
AAATTCCATAGTGTAATGTGATCGCTCTGTGGCTGGGGATGGTGGAGGGTTCAAAATTGCAGGGAAGTAA
GTGCCTTTGGTGCTTGAAGAACTACTTGATGATGCTCCTGTAACATGGGCTCGGTCATAGGGGGGTCCAC
TGCTTCCCCCCATGATACTGAGGGAGCTGATCATTGATTTACCTCGAGACATTCCTGGAAGAGATCCTGA
CAAAGAACTTGGGTGTGGCACATAACCAAGAGGCACAGAAGCTGGTCCATGAACTACATAGTCATTAGTC
ATAGTTTCCCCATCTCCCTTCATACGTGGACACAACATCCTCTGGCAGATAAAGTATACAGTTCCAGACA
CAAAAATGGTGACAATTACGCCAATAACAGAACCAACTGTATTGGTGGCCTCCGGAGCCTTACCCAGGCG
GTTCATTTCGATATCAGTATAAAGCAACAAAGGGGCCGCTCTCAGGAGCACACAGAA
