[The description below was written by a language model from this plasmid's Addgene catalogue record.]
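Description:
pCS2 CA-LRP6-GFP is a mammalian expression plasmid built on the pCS2 backbone (about 4.1 kb without insert). It is maintained in E. coli as a high-copy plasmid under ampicillin selection. The record includes no feature table and does not name the promoter or polyadenylation signal. pCS2-family vectors generally drive expression from a CMV-derived promoter and carry phage promoters flanking the cloning region, which fits the SP6 and T3 sequencing primers listed here. Those details come from general knowledge of the backbone rather than from this entry.

The insert is a roughly 1 kb fragment of human LRP6 (LDL-receptor related protein 6), a Wnt co-receptor, with the extracellular region deleted. It was cloned between BamHI and StuI sites, both of which remain intact. The "CA" in the name most likely stands for constitutively active, since LRP6 lacking its extracellular domain is known to signal without Wnt ligand, though the record describes the change only as an extracellular deletion. The truncated receptor is fused at its C terminus to GFP supplied by the backbone, so the protein can be followed by fluorescence in cells.

The associated publication reports that Wnt signaling requires sequestration of glycogen synthase kinase 3 inside multivesicular endosomes. In that setting, the construct is suited to activating the canonical Wnt pathway in transfected cells while showing where the activated receptor localizes, for example relative to endosomal compartments. The record does not describe specific experimental applications beyond this.
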