Addgene plasmid #29682: pCS2 CA-LRP6-GFP
Depositing lab: Edward De Robertis. Depositing organization: University of California, Los Angeles (UCLA). Publication: Wnt signaling requires sequestration of glycogen synthase kinase 3 inside multivesicular endosomes. Taelman VF, Dobrowolski R, Plouhinec JL, Fuentealba LC, Vorwald PP, Gumper I, Sabatini DD, De Robertis EM. Cell. 2010 Dec 23. 143(7):1136-48. 10.1016/j.cell.2010.11.034 PubMed 21183076.
Backbone
  Vector backbone: pCS2
  Backbone size w/o insert (bp): 4096
  Vector type: Mammalian Expression
Growth in bacteria
  Bacterial resistance: Ampicillin, 100 μg/mL
  Growth temperature: 37°C
  Growth strain: DH5alpha
  Copy number: High Copy
Gene/Insert
  Gene/Insert name: LDL-receptor related protein 6
  Species: H. sapiens (human)
  Insert size (bp): 988
  Mutation: extracellular region deleted
  Entrez Gene: LRP6 (a.k.a. ADCAD2, EVR8, STHAG7)
  Tag / fusion protein: GFP (C terminal on backbone)
  Cloning method: Restriction Enzyme; 5′ cloning site BamH1 (not destroyed); 3′ cloning site Stu1 (not destroyed)
  Sequencing primers: 5′ SP6; 3′ T3
Terms and licenses: Academic/Nonprofit Terms; Industry Terms: Not Available to Industry
How to cite: pCS2 CA-LRP6-GFP was a gift from Edward De Robertis (Addgene plasmid # 29682 ; http://n2t.net/addgene:29682 ; RRID:Addgene_29682)
